Addgene plasmid #108302: pX330-HypaCas9
Purpose: (Empty Backbone) pX330 (Plasmid #42230) with the N692A, M694A, Q695A, and H698A mutations
Depositing lab: Yuichiro Miyaoka. Depositing organization: Tokyo Metropolitan Institute of Medical Science. Publication: Clustered regularly interspaced short palindromic repeats (CRISPR)/CRISPR-associated protein 9 with improved proof-reading enhances homology-directed repair. Kato-Inui T, Takahashi G, Hsu S, Miyaoka Y. Nucleic Acids Res. 2018 May 18;46(9):4677-4688. doi: 10.1093/nar/gky264. PubMed 29672770.
Backbone
  Vector backbone: pX330
  Backbone manufacturer: Dr. Feng Zhang's Lab
  Backbone size (bp): 8506
  Vector type: Mammalian Expression, CRISPR
Growth in bacteria
  Bacterial resistance: Ampicillin, 100 μg/mL
  Growth temperature: 37°C
  Growth strain: DH5alpha
  Copy number: High Copy
Gene/Insert
  Cloning method: Restriction Enzyme
  Sequencing primers: 5′ ACTATCATATGCTTACCGTAAC
Terms and licenses: Academic/Nonprofit Terms; Industry Terms: Not Available to Industry
How to cite: pX330-HypaCas9 was a gift from Yuichiro Miyaoka (Addgene plasmid # 108302 ; http://n2t.net/addgene:108302 ; RRID:Addgene_108302)
