[The description below was written by a language model from this plasmid's Addgene catalogue record and pLannotate feature annotations shown in this document.]
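Description:
pX330-HypaCas9 is a mammalian expression CRISPR plasmid derived from the pX330 backbone, in which the Streptococcus pyogenes Cas9 coding sequence carries the N692A, M694A, Q695A and H698A substitutions that define the HypaCas9 variant. It is catalogued as an empty backbone of about 8.5 kb, meaning no target-specific guide sequence has been inserted. In bacteria it is maintained at high copy from a ColE1/pUC-type origin and selected with ampicillin through the β-lactamase gene. An f1 phage origin is also present. The annotation additionally picks up a single AAV2 inverted terminal repeat and small bom and rop fragments, which appear to be backbone remnants. With only one ITR annotated, the record does not support use as an AAV packaging vector.

The plasmid carries two expression units. A human U6 RNA polymerase III promoter sits upstream of the S. pyogenes guide RNA scaffold, with a short gap between them where a user-chosen spacer would be introduced by restriction-enzyme cloning to produce a complete single guide RNA. Downstream, a CMV enhancer, chicken β-actin promoter and hybrid CBA/MVM intron drive the Cas9 open reading frame. The annotation tool labels this frame as contiguous N- and C-terminal portions, but it forms one continuous coding sequence. It is followed by a C-terminal nucleoplasmin bipartite nuclear localization signal and terminated by the bovine growth hormone polyadenylation signal. No mammalian selection marker or fluorescent reporter is annotated.

A single transfected plasmid therefore supplies both nuclease and guide. The associated publication concerns Cas9 variants with improved proofreading and their effect on homology-directed repair, which indicates use in mammalian genome editing where higher fidelity is wanted.
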