Features (pLannotate 1.2.2; 18 found; start..end, strand, type, name):
      1..241     +  promoter       U6 promoter: RNA polymerase III promoter for human U6 snRNA
    268..343     +  misc_RNA       gRNA scaffold: guide RNA scaffold for the Streptococcus pyogenes CRISPR/Cas9 system
    350..393     +  misc_RNA       gRNA scaffold (fragment): guide RNA scaffold for the Streptococcus pyogenes CRISPR/Cas9 system
    440..725     +  enhancer       CMV enhancer: human cytomegalovirus immediate early enhancer; contains an 18-bp deletion relative to the standard CMV enhancer
    727..1004    +  promoter       chicken β-actin promoter: No description available
   1005..1232    +  intron         hybrid intron: hybrid between chicken β-actin (CBA) and minute virus of mice (MMV) introns (Gray et al., 2011)
   1370..2971    +  CDS            Cas9(N): N-terminal portion of Streptococcus pyogenes Cas9 (Zetsche et al., 2015)
   2972..5470    +  CDS            Cas9(C): C-terminal portion of Streptococcus pyogenes Cas9 (Zetsche et al., 2015)
   5471..5518    +  CDS            nucleoplasmin NLS: bipartite nuclear localization signal from nucleoplasmin
   5552..5663    +  polyA_signal   bGH poly(A) signal: bovine growth hormone polyadenylation signal
   5768..5908    +  repeat_region  AAV2 ITR: inverted terminal repeat of adeno-associated virus serotype 2 inverted
   5913..5964    -  misc_feature   bom (fragment): basis of mobility region from pBR322
   5983..6438    +  rep_origin     f1 ori (sequence partly withheld): f1 bacteriophage origin of replication; arrow indicates direction of (+) strand synthesis
   6439..6488    -  misc_feature   bom (fragment): basis of mobility region from pBR322
   6590..6625    -  CDS            rop (fragment): Rop protein, which maintains plasmids at low copy number; rop
   6720..6824    +  promoter       AmpR promoter: bla
   6825..7685    +  CDS            AmpR: β-lactamase; bla; confers resistance to ampicillin, carbenicillin, and related antibiotics
   7856..8444    +  rep_origin     ori: high-copy-number ColE1/pMB1/pBR322/pUC origin of replication
>Addgene plasmid #108302 | pX330-HypaCas9 | addgene full sequence | sequence record 210978 | Addgene NGS Result
GAGGGCCTATTTCCCATGATTCCTTCATATTTGCATATACGATACAAGGCTGTTAGAGAGATAATTGGAA
TTAATTTGACTGTAAACACAAAGATATTAGTACAAAATACGTGACGTAGAAAGTAATAATTTCTTGGGTA
GTTTGCAGTTTTAAAATTATGTTTTAAAATGGACTATCATATGCTTACCGTAACTTGAAAGTATTTCGAT
TTCTTGGCTTTATATATCTTGTGGAAAGGACGAAACACCGGGTCTTCGAGAAGACCTGTTTTAGAGCTAG
AAATAGCAAGTTAAAATAAGGCTAGTCCGTTATCAACTTGAAAAAGTGGCACCGAGTCGGTGCTTTTTTG
TTTTAGAGCTAGAAATAGCAAGTTAAAATAAGGCTAGTCCGTTTTTAGCGCGTGCGCCAATTCTGCAGAC
AAATGGCTCTAGAGGTACCCGTTACATAACTTACGGTAAATGGCCCGCCTGGCTGACCGCCCAACGACCC
CCGCCCATTGACGTCAATAGTAACGCCAATAGGGACTTTCCATTGACGTCAATGGGTGGAGTATTTACGG
TAAACTGCCCACTTGGCAGTACATCAAGTGTATCATATGCCAAGTACGCCCCCTATTGACGTCAATGACG
GTAAATGGCCCGCCTGGCATTGTGCCCAGTACATGACCTTATGGGACTTTCCTACTTGGCAGTACATCTA
CGTATTAGTCATCGCTATTACCATGGTCGAGGTGAGCCCCACGTTCTGCTTCACTCTCCCCATCTCCCCC
CCCTCCCCACCCCCAATTTTGTATTTATTTATTTTTTAATTATTTTGTGCAGCGATGGGGGCGGGGGGGG
GGGGGGGGCGCGCGCCAGGCGGGGCGGGGGGGGGCGGGGGGGGGGGGGGGGCGGGGCGGAGAGGTGCGGC
GGCAGCCAATCAGAGCGGCGCGCTCCGAAAGTTTCCTTTTATGGCGAGGCGGCGGCGGCGGCGGCCCTAT
AAAAAGCGAAGCGCGCGGCGGGCGGGAGTCGCTGCGCGCTGCCTTCGCCCCGTGCCCCGCTCCGCCGCCG
CCTCGCGCCGCCCGCCCCGGCTCTGACTGACCGCGTTACTCCCACAGGTGAGCGGGCGGGACGGCCCTTC
TCCTCCGGGCTGTAATTAGCTGAGCAAGAGGTAAGGGTTTAAGGGATGGTTGGTTGGTGGGGTATTAATG
TTTAATTACCTGGAGCACCTGCCTGAAATCACTTTTTTTCAGGTTGGACCGGTGCCACCATGGACTATAA
GGACCACGACGGAGACTACAAGGATCATGATATTGATTACAAAGACGATGACGATAAGATGGCCCCAAAG
AAGAAGCGGAAGGTCGGTATCCACGGAGTCCCAGCAGCCGACAAGAAGTACAGCATCGGCCTGGACATCG
GCACCAACTCTGTGGGCTGGGCCGTGATCACCGACGAGTACAAGGTGCCCAGCAAGAAATTCAAGGTGCT
GGGCAACACCGACCGGCACAGCATCAAGAAGAACCTGATCGGAGCCCTGCTGTTCGACAGCGGCGAAACA
GCCGAGGCCACCCGGCTGAAGAGAACCGCCAGAAGAAGATACACCAGACGGAAGAACCGGATCTGCTATC
TGCAAGAGATCTTCAGCAACGAGATGGCCAAGGTGGACGACAGCTTCTTCCACAGACTGGAAGAGTCCTT
CCTGGTGGAAGAGGATAAGAAGCACGAGCGGCACCCCATCTTCGGCAACATCGTGGACGAGGTGGCCTAC
CACGAGAAGTACCCCACCATCTACCACCTGAGAAAGAAACTGGTGGACAGCACCGACAAGGCCGACCTGC
GGCTGATCTATCTGGCCCTGGCCCACATGATCAAGTTCCGGGGCCACTTCCTGATCGAGGGCGACCTGAA
CCCCGACAACAGCGACGTGGACAAGCTGTTCATCCAGCTGGTGCAGACCTACAACCAGCTGTTCGAGGAA
AACCCCATCAACGCCAGCGGCGTGGACGCCAAGGCCATCCTGTCTGCCAGACTGAGCAAGAGCAGACGGC
TGGAAAATCTGATCGCCCAGCTGCCCGGCGAGAAGAAGAATGGCCTGTTCGGAAACCTGATTGCCCTGAG
CCTGGGCCTGACCCCCAACTTCAAGAGCAACTTCGACCTGGCCGAGGATGCCAAACTGCAGCTGAGCAAG
GACACCTACGACGACGACCTGGACAACCTGCTGGCCCAGATCGGCGACCAGTACGCCGACCTGTTTCTGG
CCGCCAAGAACCTGTCCGACGCCATCCTGCTGAGCGACATCCTGAGAGTGAACACCGAGATCACCAAGGC
CCCCCTGAGCGCCTCTATGATCAAGAGATACGACGAGCACCACCAGGACCTGACCCTGCTGAAAGCTCTC
GTGCGGCAGCAGCTGCCTGAGAAGTACAAAGAGATTTTCTTCGACCAGAGCAAGAACGGCTACGCCGGCT
ACATTGACGGCGGAGCCAGCCAGGAAGAGTTCTACAAGTTCATCAAGCCCATCCTGGAAAAGATGGACGG
CACCGAGGAACTGCTCGTGAAGCTGAACAGAGAGGACCTGCTGCGGAAGCAGCGGACCTTCGACAACGGC
AGCATCCCCCACCAGATCCACCTGGGAGAGCTGCACGCCATTCTGCGGCGGCAGGAAGATTTTTACCCAT
TCCTGAAGGACAACCGGGAAAAGATCGAGAAGATCCTGACCTTCCGCATCCCCTACTACGTGGGCCCTCT
GGCCAGGGGAAACAGCAGATTCGCCTGGATGACCAGAAAGAGCGAGGAAACCATCACCCCCTGGAACTTC
GAGGAAGTGGTGGACAAGGGCGCTTCCGCCCAGAGCTTCATCGAGCGGATGACCAACTTCGATAAGAACC
TGCCCAACGAGAAGGTGCTGCCCAAGCACAGCCTGCTGTACGAGTACTTCACCGTGTATAACGAGCTGAC
CAAAGTGAAATACGTGACCGAGGGAATGAGAAAGCCCGCCTTCCTGAGCGGCGAGCAGAAAAAGGCCATC
GTGGACCTGCTGTTCAAGACCAACCGGAAAGTGACCGTGAAGCAGCTGAAAGAGGACTACTTCAAGAAAA
TCGAGTGCTTCGACTCCGTGGAAATCTCCGGCGTGGAAGATCGGTTCAACGCCTCCCTGGGCACATACCA
CGATCTGCTGAAAATTATCAAGGACAAGGACTTCCTGGACAATGAGGAAAACGAGGACATTCTGGAAGAT
ATCGTGCTGACCCTGACACTGTTTGAGGACAGAGAGATGATCGAGGAACGGCTGAAAACCTATGCCCACC
TGTTCGACGACAAAGTGATGAAGCAGCTGAAGCGGCGGAGATACACCGGCTGGGGCAGGCTGAGCCGGAA
GCTGATCAACGGCATCCGGGACAAGCAGTCCGGCAAGACAATCCTGGATTTCCTGAAGTCCGACGGCTTC
GCCAACAGAGCCTTCGCGGCGCTGATCGCCGACGACAGCCTGACCTTTAAAGAGGACATCCAGAAAGCCC
AGGTGTCCGGCCAGGGCGATAGCCTGCACGAGCACATTGCCAATCTGGCCGGCAGCCCCGCCATTAAGAA
GGGCATCCTGCAGACAGTGAAGGTGGTGGACGAGCTCGTGAAAGTGATGGGCCGGCACAAGCCCGAGAAC
ATCGTGATCGAAATGGCCAGAGAGAACCAGACCACCCAGAAGGGACAGAAGAACAGCCGCGAGAGAATGA
AGCGGATCGAAGAGGGCATCAAAGAGCTGGGCAGCCAGATCCTGAAAGAACACCCCGTGGAAAACACCCA
GCTGCAGAACGAGAAGCTGTACCTGTACTACCTGCAGAATGGGCGGGATATGTACGTGGACCAGGAACTG
GACATCAACCGGCTGTCCGACTACGATGTGGACCATATCGTGCCTCAGAGCTTTCTGAAGGACGACTCCA
TCGACAACAAGGTGCTGACCAGAAGCGACAAGAACCGGGGCAAGAGCGACAACGTGCCCTCCGAAGAGGT
CGTGAAGAAGATGAAGAACTACTGGCGGCAGCTGCTGAACGCCAAGCTGATTACCCAGAGAAAGTTCGAC
AATCTGACCAAGGCCGAGAGAGGCGGCCTGAGCGAACTGGATAAGGCCGGCTTCATCAAGAGACAGCTGG
TGGAAACCCGGCAGATCACAAAGCACGTGGCACAGATCCTGGACTCCCGGATGAACACTAAGTACGACGA
GAATGACAAGCTGATCCGGGAAGTGAAAGTGATCACCCTGAAGTCCAAGCTGGTGTCCGATTTCCGGAAG
GATTTCCAGTTTTACAAAGTGCGCGAGATCAACAACTACCACCACGCCCACGACGCCTACCTGAACGCCG
TCGTGGGAACCGCCCTGATCAAAAAGTACCCTAAGCTGGAAAGCGAGTTCGTGTACGGCGACTACAAGGT
GTACGACGTGCGGAAGATGATCGCCAAGAGCGAGCAGGAAATCGGCAAGGCTACCGCCAAGTACTTCTTC
TACAGCAACATCATGAACTTTTTCAAGACCGAGATTACCCTGGCCAACGGCGAGATCCGGAAGCGGCCTC
TGATCGAGACAAACGGCGAAACCGGGGAGATCGTGTGGGATAAGGGCCGGGATTTTGCCACCGTGCGGAA
AGTGCTGAGCATGCCCCAAGTGAATATCGTGAAAAAGACCGAGGTGCAGACAGGCGGCTTCAGCAAAGAG
TCTATCCTGCCCAAGAGGAACAGCGATAAGCTGATCGCCAGAAAGAAGGACTGGGACCCTAAGAAGTACG
GCGGCTTCGACAGCCCCACCGTGGCCTATTCTGTGCTGGTGGTGGCCAAAGTGGAAAAGGGCAAGTCCAA
GAAACTGAAGAGTGTGAAAGAGCTGCTGGGGATCACCATCATGGAAAGAAGCAGCTTCGAGAAGAATCCC
ATCGACTTTCTGGAAGCCAAGGGCTACAAAGAAGTGAAAAAGGACCTGATCATCAAGCTGCCTAAGTACT
CCCTGTTCGAGCTGGAAAACGGCCGGAAGAGAATGCTGGCCTCTGCCGGCGAACTGCAGAAGGGAAACGA
ACTGGCCCTGCCCTCCAAATATGTGAACTTCCTGTACCTGGCCAGCCACTATGAGAAGCTGAAGGGCTCC
CCCGAGGATAATGAGCAGAAACAGCTGTTTGTGGAACAGCACAAGCACTACCTGGACGAGATCATCGAGC
AGATCAGCGAGTTCTCCAAGAGAGTGATCCTGGCCGACGCTAATCTGGACAAAGTGCTGTCCGCCTACAA
CAAGCACCGGGATAAGCCCATCAGAGAGCAGGCCGAGAATATCATCCACCTGTTTACCCTGACCAATCTG
GGAGCCCCTGCCGCCTTCAAGTACTTTGACACCACCATCGACCGGAAGAGGTACACCAGCACCAAAGAGG
TGCTGGACGCCACCCTGATCCACCAGAGCATCACCGGCCTGTACGAGACACGGATCGACCTGTCTCAGCT
GGGAGGCGACAAAAGGCCGGCGGCCACGAAAAAGGCCGGCCAGGCAAAAAAGAAAAAGTAAGAATTCCTA
GAGCTCGCTGATCAGCCTCGACTGTGCCTTCTAGTTGCCAGCCATCTGTTGTTTGCCCCTCCCCCGTGCC
TTCCTTGACCCTGGAAGGTGCCACTCCCACTGTCCTTTCCTAATAAAATGAGGAAATTGCATCGCATTGT
CTGAGTAGGTGTCATTCTATTCTGGGGGGTGGGGTGGGGCAGGACAGCAAGGGGGAGGATTGGGAAGAGA
ATAGCAGGCATGCTGGGGAGCGGCCGCAGGAACCCCTAGTGATGGAGTTGGCCACTCCCTCTCTGCGCGC
TCGCTCGCTCACTGAGGCCGGGCGACCAAAGGTCGCCCGACGCCCGGGCTTTGCCCGGGCGGCCTCAGTG
AGCGAGCGAGCGCGCAGCTGCCTGCAGGGGCGCCTGATGCGGTATTTTCTCCTTACGCATCTGTGCGGTA
TTTCACACCGCATA
[95 nt withheld, positions 5965-6059]
T
[46 nt withheld, positions 6061-6106]
C
[141 nt withheld, positions 6108-6248]
CCTTTGACGTTGGAGTCCACGTTCTTT
[37 nt withheld, positions 6276-6312]
ACTCTATCTCGGGCTATTCTTTTGATTTATAAGGGATTTTGCCGATTTCGGTCTATTGGTTAAAAAATGA
GCTGATTTAACAAAAATTTAACGCGAATTTTAACAAAATATTAACGTTTACAATTTTATGGTGCACTCTC
AGTACAATCTGCTCTGATGCCGCATAGTTAAGCCAGCCCCGACACCCGCCAACACCCGCTGACGCGCCCT
GACGGGCTTGTCTGCTCCCGGCATCCGCTTACAGACAAGCTGTGACCGTCTCCGGGAGCTGCATGTGTCA
GAGGTTTTCACCGTCATCACCGAAACGCGCGAGACGAAAGGGCCTCGTGATACGCCTATTTTTATAGGTT
AATGTCATGATAATAATGGTTTCTTAGACGTCAGGTGGCACTTTTCGGGGAAATGTGCGCGGAACCCCTA
TTTGTTTATTTTTCTAAATACATTCAAATATGTATCCGCTCATGAGACAATAACCCTGATAAATGCTTCA
ATAATATTGAAAAAGGAAGAGTATGAGTATTCAACATTTCCGTGTCGCCCTTATTCCCTTTTTTGCGGCA
TTTTGCCTTCCTGTTTTTGCTCACCCAGAAACGCTGGTGAAAGTAAAAGATGCTGAAGATCAGTTGGGTG
CACGAGTGGGTTACATCGAACTGGATCTCAACAGCGGTAAGATCCTTGAGAGTTTTCGCCCCGAAGAACG
TTTTCCAATGATGAGCACTTTTAAAGTTCTGCTATGTGGCGCGGTATTATCCCGTATTGACGCCGGGCAA
GAGCAACTCGGTCGCCGCATACACTATTCTCAGAATGACTTGGTTGAGTACTCACCAGTCACAGAAAAGC
ATCTTACGGATGGCATGACAGTAAGAGAATTATGCAGTGCTGCCATAACCATGAGTGATAACACTGCGGC
CAACTTACTTCTGACAACGATCGGAGGACCGAAGGAGCTAACCGCTTTTTTGCACAACATGGGGGATCAT
GTAACTCGCCTTGATCGTTGGGAACCGGAGCTGAATGAAGCCATACCAAACGACGAGCGTGACACCACGA
TGCCTGTAGCAATGGCAACAACGTTGCGCAAACTATTAACTGGCGAACTACTTACTCTAGCTTCCCGGCA
ACAATTAATAGACTGGATGGAGGCGGATAAAGTTGCAGGACCACTTCTGCGCTCGGCCCTTCCGGCTGGC
TGGTTTATTGCTGATAAATCTGGAGCCGGTGAGCGTGGAAGCCGCGGTATCATTGCAGCACTGGGGCCAG
ATGGTAAGCCCTCCCGTATCGTAGTTATCTACACGACGGGGAGTCAGGCAACTATGGATGAACGAAATAG
ACAGATCGCTGAGATAGGTGCCTCACTGATTAAGCATTGGTAACTGTCAGACCAAGTTTACTCATATATA
CTTTAGATTGATTTAAAACTTCATTTTTAATTTAAAAGGATCTAGGTGAAGATCCTTTTTGATAATCTCA
TGACCAAAATCCCTTAACGTGAGTTTTCGTTCCACTGAGCGTCAGACCCCGTAGAAAAGATCAAAGGATC
TTCTTGAGATCCTTTTTTTCTGCGCGTAATCTGCTGCTTGCAAACAAAAAAACCACCGCTACCAGCGGTG
GTTTGTTTGCCGGATCAAGAGCTACCAACTCTTTTTCCGAAGGTAACTGGCTTCAGCAGAGCGCAGATAC
CAAATACTGTTCTTCTAGTGTAGCCGTAGTTAGGCCACCACTTCAAGAACTCTGTAGCACCGCCTACATA
CCTCGCTCTGCTAATCCTGTTACCAGTGGCTGCTGCCAGTGGCGATAAGTCGTGTCTTACCGGGTTGGAC
TCAAGACGATAGTTACCGGATAAGGCGCAGCGGTCGGGCTGAACGGGGGGTTCGTGCACACAGCCCAGCT
TGGAGCGAACGACCTACACCGAACTGAGATACCTACAGCGTGAGCTATGAGAAAGCGCCACGCTTCCCGA
AGGGAGAAAGGCGGACAGGTATCCGGTAAGCGGCAGGGTCGGAACAGGAGAGCGCACGAGGGAGCTTCCA
GGGGGAAACGCCTGGTATCTTTATAGTCCTGTCGGGTTTCGCCACCTCTGACTTGAGCGTCGATTTTTGT
GATGCTCGTCAGGGGGGCGGAGCCTATGGAAAAACGCCAGCAACGCGGCCTTTTTACGGTTCCTGGCCTT
TTGCTGGCCTTTTGCTCACATGT
